Addgene plasmid #118234: pBSV2G_PflaB-mEGFPBb
Purpose: Gentamicin-resistant E.coli/B. burgdorferi shuttle vector; Encodes flagellin promoter driven mEGFP
Depositing lab: Christine Jacobs-Wagner. Depositing organization: Yale University. Publication: Fluorescent Proteins, Promoters, and Selectable Markers for Applications in the Lyme Disease Spirochete Borrelia burgdorferi. Takacs CN, Kloos ZA, Scott M, Rosa PA, Jacobs-Wagner C. Appl Environ Microbiol. 2018 Oct 12. pii: AEM.01824-18. doi: 10.1128/AEM.01824-18. PubMed 30315081.
Backbone
  Vector backbone: pBSV2G_2
  Vector type: Bacterial Expression
Growth in bacteria
  Bacterial resistance: Gentamicin, 10 μg/mL
  Growth temperature: 30°C
  Growth strain: DH5alpha
  Copy number: High Copy
Gene/Insert
  Gene/Insert name: flagellin promoter driven mEGFP
  Species: Synthetic
  Cloning method: Restriction Enzyme; 5′ cloning site Unknown (unknown if destroyed)
  Sequencing primers: 5′ M13R; 3′ M13F(-21)
Terms and licenses: Academic/Nonprofit Terms; Industry Terms: Not Available to Industry
Depositor comments: Please visit https://www.biorxiv.org/content/early/2018/09/21/363390 for bioRxiv preprint.
How to cite: pBSV2G_PflaB-mEGFPBb was a gift from Christine Jacobs-Wagner (Addgene plasmid # 118234 ; http://n2t.net/addgene:118234 ; RRID:Addgene_118234)
