[The description below was written by a language model from this plasmid's Addgene catalogue record and pLannotate feature annotations shown in this document.]
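Description:
pBSV2G_PflaB-mEGFPBb is a 6.5 kb gentamicin-resistant shuttle vector, built on the pBSV2G_2 backbone, that replicates in both Escherichia coli and the Lyme disease spirochete Borrelia burgdorferi. In E. coli it is maintained at high copy through a ColE1/pUC-type origin and selected with the aacC1 gentamicin acetyltransferase gene (GmR). A fragment annotated as B. burgdorferi hslU lies immediately upstream of GmR. It most likely represents Borrelia genomic sequence carried along with the promoter that drives the marker, although the record does not name that promoter. A stretch of more than 3 kb between the origin and the lac region has no meaningful annotation, since the 17-nt "ADH1 promoter" hit is almost certainly spurious. This stretch presumably holds the functions needed for replication in Borrelia, but the record does not identify them.

The payload sits in the remnant of a lacZα multiple cloning site, flanked by a lacI fragment, CAP site, lac promoter and lac operator on one side and a lacZα fragment on the other. It consists of the B. burgdorferi flagellin (flaB) promoter driving monomeric EGFP. The promoter itself is not annotated as a feature. The fliD fragment just upstream of the mEGFP coding sequence probably reflects the native genomic sequence included in the promoter fragment. The "Bb" suffix suggests a version of the gene adapted for Borrelia, and the insert is listed as synthetic, but codon optimisation is not stated explicitly. The depositor and sequencing-derived records are the same length and carry the same features in the same order, differing only in their start coordinate. The plasmid belongs to a toolkit of fluorescent proteins, promoters and selectable markers for B. burgdorferi, and it provides green fluorescent labelling of the spirochete for imaging.
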