Features (pLannotate 1.2.2; 11 found; start..end, strand, type, name):
     71..659     +  rep_origin     ori: high-copy-number ColE1/pMB1/pBR322/pUC origin of replication
   1626..1642    -  promoter       ADH1 promoter (fragment): S. cerevisiae ADH1; promoter for alcohol dehydrogenase 1
   4031..4123    +  CDS            lacI (fragment): lac repressor; lacI; The lac repressor binds to the lac operator to inhibit transcription in E. coli. This inhibition can be relieved by adding lactose or isopropyl-β-D-thiogalactopyranoside (IPTG).
   4136..4157    +  protein_bind   CAP binding site: CAP binding activates transcription in the presence of cAMP. E. coli catabolite activator protein
   4172..4202    +  promoter       lac promoter: promoter for the E. coli lac operon
   4210..4226    +  protein_bind   lac operator: The lac repressor binds to the lac operator to inhibit transcription in E. coli. This inhibition can be relieved by adding lactose or isopropyl-β-D-thiogalactopyranoside (IPTG). lac repressor encoded by lacI
   4271..4495    +  CDS            fliD (fragment): FLID_BORBU - Protein inferred from homology: Swiss-Prot protein existence level 3. Required for the morphogenesis and for the elongation of the flagellar filament by facilitating polymerization of the flagellin monomers at the tip of growing filament. Forms a capping structure, which prevents flagellin subunits (transported through the central channel of the flagellum) from leaking out without polymerization at the distal end (By similarity). From Borrelia burgdorferi (strain ATCC 35210 / B31 / CIP 102532 / DSM 4680).
   4628..5344    +  CDS            mEGFP: mEGFP is a basic (constitutively fluorescent) green fluorescent protein published in 2002, derived from Aequorea victoria. It has moderate acid sensitivity.
   5354..5508    +  CDS            lacZα (fragment): LacZα fragment of β-galactosidase; lacZ fragment
   5527..5901    +  CDS            hslU (fragment): HSLU_BORBU - Protein inferred from homology: Swiss-Prot protein existence level 3. ATPase subunit of a proteasome-like degradation complex; this subunit has chaperone activity. The binding of ATP and its subsequent hydrolysis by HslU are essential for unfolding of protein substrates subsequently hydrolyzed by HslV. HslU recognizes the N-terminal part of its protein substrates and unfolds these before they are guided to HslV for hydrolysis. From Borrelia burgdorferi (strain ATCC 35210 / B31 / CIP 102532 / DSM 4680).
   5938..6471    +  CDS            GmR: gentamycin acetyltransferase; aacC1; confers resistance to gentamycin
>Addgene plasmid #118234 | pBSV2G_PflaB-mEGFPBb | depositor full sequence | sequence record 223345 | Full Sequence
CCAAAATCCCTTAACGTGAGTTTTCGTTCCACTGAGCGTCAGACCCCGTAGAAAAGATCAAAGGATCTTC
TTGAGATCCTTTTTTTCTGCGCGTAATCTGCTGCTTGCAAACAAAAAAACCACCGCTACCAGCGGTGGTT
TGTTTGCCGGATCAAGAGCTACCAACTCTTTTTCCGAAGGTAACTGGCTTCAGCAGAGCGCAGATACCAA
ATACTGTCCTTCTAGTGTAGCCGTAGTTAGGCCACCACTTCAAGAACTCTGTAGCACCGCCTACATACCT
CGCTCTGCTAATCCTGTTACCAGTGGCTGCTGCCAGTGGCGATAAGTCGTGTCTTACCGGGTTGGACTCA
AGACGATAGTTACCGGATAAGGCGCAGCGGTCGGGCTGAACGGGGGGTTCGTGCACACAGCCCAGCTTGG
AGCGAACGACCTACACCGAACTGAGATACCTACAGCGTGAGCTATGAGAAAGCGCCACGCTTCCCGAAGG
GAGAAAGGCGGACAGGTATCCGGTAAGCGGCAGGGTCGGAACAGGAGAGCGCACGAGGGAGCTTCCAGGG
GGAAACGCCTGGTATCTTTATAGTCCTGTCGGGTTTCGCCACCTCTGACTTGAGCGTCGATTTTTGTGAT
GCTCGTCAGGGGGGCGGAGCCTATGGAAAAACGCCAGCAACGCGGCCTTTTTACGGTTCCTGGGCTTTTG
CTGGCCTTTTGCTCACATGTTCTTTCCTGCACTAGATCCCCGGCAAGTTCATCCTTAGGGTTTCCATATC
TCTTAAAAAGTCAATTTCTGCTTGATTAATTTCTTGTGGATTATTGTTTTTGCGGTTTTTCATTTTTTAT
CTCCTTGAGTATTGAATTTTTTCTTATATATAAATATATAGCAAAAACTATTTTTGCCAACTTTTTTACA
AAAAATTTTTTATTAAAACACTTAGGGCTTTGCTAAATTCTCTTTTAAAAGAACTTAGTAAAGCCCTATG
GATTTAAGAACTGATTATACTTACGTAGTAAAAATACTACAGATATTAATAGTATAGACCATATCAAAAT
CATAATCAATTTATATTTATCTAAAATTGTAGTCCATACAAAATACAAAAAAATTAGGTTTTTCTAAATT
CTATTTTAAAAGAACTTAGTAACACCTAATCTCTAAATTACTTACAAAATTCTAAAATTAGATTTTTAGT
TCTTCATATTTCTTTAAAAGTTTTTTAAGAAAATCTTTTTGATTTTCAAAAATTTCATGCATCATAAAAC
TAGTAAATTTGGATTTTTTTTTGTAAAAATCATAACTTTCTTGGGTTTTAAGTTGAAATCTTAATGGTTT
TATTGGATTTTGCCTAGATTTTTTTAACGCCGGACTTTCTTTATCTTTTATAAAATTATAAGAATTTTTA
ATACCATTTTCTATTAAATAATCTTCTTTTATAAGCCCCTCTTGCAGTGCAGTTGCTAATCTTAAATACT
TATACGCTTGAGTTTTTGCTACATCAAAGTCTTTTATAAAATCAAGAAAAGTTTTATAACCATCAAATTT
ATAATATTGATTATCTTTTATTTCTTTTAAAATTTTAATATTTTCCACCCTGTGGAATATTTCTTTTTTG
AAATTGTCATTTAACTTTTCCTTTAGTGTCTTGTAATAAGAAATTTTACTTTCATTAATCATTAAATTTT
GTTCAACATAAGTATCTATCTTTTTTGTTAAAACTTTAACAACACGTTTTTTTTCCATAAAAATTTTCCT
TTATTTTTGCAACATTTTCCTTAATTGATATAATTGTTACTATTTTAGATTTTTTAATATCCACTTAAGA
ATTAATCCCTCACTAGAATATTTTTTATTATAGAATTCATATACATGTTTTTCTAAATCTATAAATTTAT
CAACAATTGCTTTATTATAGGGTGTATCTATCTTTTCTTTTCTTAATAATCGTCTCATATTCTTTAAATA
ACAACAAACACTGCCGGTTTTAAACCTAAATTCTATGTAATATATTTTTGAAAAAGTATATACATTTTCA
ACCCCGTTTATTTCATACTTTACAAAAACATTATTTATTGGTTTTCTATAACCATAGTAAATGCCTAAAA
ATTTGTCCCCGTCTTTCATAGGATATAGATAAAGTTTTTGAATCTCTGATTTATCTAATAATTTTTCAAA
AAAAATTATACACCGCTTTTGTTTGTTACTAACTACTCTATGCAATGCCTTTAATATTTTTGTGTGATAT
ATATTTTTATCACCTTTTTTTTCTTTCAGCAGGAAGATACTTTCTTTTGGAAATTTAATTTTTTGTTCAT
TTATTCTTGCAGCCTTAAGTCCGATTTTCATATTTAATCCTTATATAGCCTTTCTATTTAATTCTTTTAA
ACTCAATAAACTTTTTTGGTTTTTCATTAGTTCTAATAATTCGCAATAATATGTGCAAAACACTTTATTG
TATTCTATTTTCTTTTGGTTATTCAAATATTCTTTTATAATTGGCTTTAGAAGTTCAATATTTACTTCTT
TTTTTAGTTGTTCAATAAGGATATTGAAAATGTTTGTTTTTAAATCTTGATAATTTTGTTGAGAATTTTC
TTTTTTTCTTTCAATTGACTTCTCTAATTTACGCTTTATATTGTTTAAATCGCTATATTTATGACTTTCA
ATAATAAAATGAGGCTTAAATTTGTAATTTTCGTATATTTTTTGGAAACTTGTTTCTAATTGTTTAGAAT
TATATTCATTTTTTTCAAATTCTTTTTGAGTGTTGCATAGAATTTCCTTTAATTTTTCTTGTTTTTCTTT
CATACAAGATTTAGTAAAATGTATATTTTTATTTTTTAGTAATTTAATTTCTATTATTTTTATGATTTTA
AGTATTTTGATTATATTATCTTTATCAATATTTAAATTGAATAAAATTGTAAGAAAAATTGAAAGAATTT
TTTTACATAAAAAGTTACATTTATTGAAGTAATTTCTTACTTGATACTTTTCTATTTCATTAATCTTTCT
TTCTTCTTTTATATTATTTTTATTATTTAAACACTCCTTTAAATCTACACTCCCATTTTTAGTAAATCTA
TCTTTAAGGCCCCTTGAAACTCTATTTTGAAATCTTAAATCTTTTTTTTCTTGAAAGTATTTATAGATTT
TTTGGTAACATTCTTTTTTTGAAAAATTAAGTTGATAGTATATTTCGGTCCCCAAATTTACCCCTAAGTG
TTTGTGATAATTAGTTGTGACTTTAAATTCTTTTTCTAATTTGTAAAGGTAATTTTGCAGTGTTTTTAGT
TTAACGGGTGTTTGACTATTTCTTTTAAGGTTTTCATTAAAGTAATAGAGTATGTTTTTTTGTGTGTATT
TCTTATATGTTTTATTTATGTACGCTAGTGTTGAGATAAGAACTACTAATTTATACTGTAATTTATTGTA
GCAAGTTGTGGTTTTACTGGTTTTGTTTATATTAGATAAGTTTTCCATTTATAGCTCCTTGAATACCGGA
TTTTTTATCTATAAAGTATATATATCACAATTTTGATTTAAAAGTAAATTCTTTTTTTAAAAATACAAAA
ATTTTTTATAAATTATATAGACCATGATATTGTATTAATACTAATTGATTTTAATTTAAGGTTGAACTAA
AATAAACATAGTTTTGTAGAAAATAATTTTTCATTATTTTGCTACTTGATATTGGATCGTAAAAATATTA
GGGCTTTACAAAGTTCTTTTAAAAGAGAATTAGTAAAGCCCTAAGTCTTTTAATAAAAAATTTTTTGTAA
AAAAGTTGGCAAAAATAGTTTTTGCTATATATTTATATATAAGAAAAAATTCAATACTCAAGGAGATAAA
AAATGGAAAACTTAAACAATAATCCACAAAAAATTAATCAAATAAATAAGCAAACTAATTTTATTGGTTT
TGAAAATTTTATAGAACTTGATAATCAAGTTAATCAAACTAAAGAAAAAAGTAAATTAAGTAAGATAGGT
AAGAAATTACCCGGAATAAGCAGTCAAGTCTAGTGCGGCCGCGCCCAATACGCAAACCGCCTCTCCCCGC
GCGTTGGCCGATTCATTAATGCAGCTGGCACGACAGGTTTCCCGACTGGAAAGCGGGCAGTGAGCGCAAC
GCAATTAATGTGAGTTAGCTCACTCATTAGGCACCCCAGGCTTTACACTTTATGCTTCCGGCTCGTATGT
TGTGTGGAATTGTGAGCGGATAACAATTTCACACAGGAAACAGCTATGACATGATTACGAATTCGAGCTC
TGTCTGTCGCCTCTTGTGGCTTCCGGAGGAGTTATTTATAATAAAATAAAGAATTACGACTTGAAAATTT
TTAATCAAAAAAATAAAGTTGAAGATTATAAAAAGAAGTACGAAGATAGAGAGAGAAAAGTGGAAGGTGA
ACTTAATACCTTGGATTTTACCGTTAAGCGCATGAAAGATCAAGAAAATACATTAAAGGCTTTTGATTTT
AATCAAAGAAATAAATAATAATAATTATTTTTAATGCTATTGCTATTTGCGTTTCTTTTTTTTTAATTTT
TGTGCTATTCTTTTTAACAGGCAAAAGGATTTGCCAAAGTCAGAAATTTAAATTTTATCATGGAGGAATG
AGGATCCATGGTTAGTAAAGGTGAAGAATTATTTACTGGTGTTGTTCCTATTTTAGTTGAATTAGATGGT
GATGTTAATGGTCATAAATTTAGTGTTAGTGGTGAAGGTGAAGGTGATGCTACTTATGGTAAATTAACTT
TAAAATTTATTTGTACTACTGGTAAATTACCTGTTCCTTGGCCTACTTTAGTTACTACTTTAACTTATGG
TGTTCAATGTTTTAGTAGATATCCTGATCATATGAAACAACATGATTTTTTTAAAAGTGCTATGCCTGAA
GGTTATGTTCAAGAAAGGACTATTTTCTTCAAAGATGATGGTAATTATAAAACTAGAGCTGAAGTTAAAT
TTGAAGGTGATACTTTAGTTAATAGAATTGAATTAAAAGGTATTGATTTTAAAGAAGATGGTAATATTTT
AGGTCATAAATTAGAATATAATTATAATAGTCATAATGTTTATATTATGGCTGATAAACAAAAAAATGGT
ATTAAAGTTAATTTTAAAATTAGACATAATATTGAAGATGGTAGTGTTCAATTAGCTGATCATTATCAAC
AAAATACTCCTATTGGTGATGGTCCTGTTTTATTACCTGATAATCATTATTTAAGTACTCAAAGTAAATT
AAGTAAAGATCCTAATGAAAAAAGAGATCATATGGTTTTATTAGAATTTGTTACTGCTGCTGGTATTACT
TTAGGTATGGATGAATTATATAAATAAGCTTGGCACTGGCCGTCGTTTTACAACGTCGTGACTGGGAAAA
CCCTGGCGTTACCCAACTTAATCGCCTTGCAGCACATCCCCCTTTCGCCAGCTGGCGTAATAGCGAAGAG
GCCCGCACCGATCGCCCTTCCCAACAGTTGCGCAGCCTGAATGGCGAATGGCGCGGCCGCCCTAGGTTAA
TACCCGAGCTTCAAGGAAGATTTCCTATTAAGGTTGAACTTAAGAGCTTAAGCATAGACGATTTGAAAAA
AATTTTAAAACAAACAAAAAATTCTTTAATAAAACAATATGTTGCGATGTTTAAGGTTTATGATTTAGAT
TTAAAGTTTAGTGAGGAAGCTATAGATAGAATTGCAGAGCTTACTTTTAATATGAATCTTGAGAGTGAAA
ATCTTGGTGCCAGAAGACTTCACGGTGTTATGGAAATAGTGCTTGCAGATCTTTTTTTTGAAGTGCCTGG
CAGTAAGTTGAAAAAATTTGAAATAAACTTGGACTATGTTAATAAAAAAATACAAATTAACGAACAAAAA
GATTTGAATTATTATATAATTTAGTTAAAAGCAATTTTAAATGAGGGAGGTTTCCATATGTTACGCAGCA
GCAACGATGTTACGCAGCAGGGCAGTCGCCCTAAAACAAAGTTAGGTGGCTCAAGTATGGGCATCATTCG
CACATGTAGGCTCGGCCCTGACCAAGTCAAATCCATGCGGGCTGCTCTTGATCTTTTCGGTCGTGAGTTC
GGAGACGTAGCCACCTACTCCCAACATCAGCCGGACTCCGATTACCTCGGGAACTTGCTCCGTAGTAAGA
CATTCATCGCGCTTGCTGCCTTCGACCAAGAAGCGGTTGTTGGCGCTCTCGCGGCTTACGTTCTGCCCAG
GTTTGAGCAGCCGCGTAGTGAGATCTATATCTATGATCTCGCAGTCTCCGGCGAGCACCGGAGGCAGGGC
ATTGCCACCGCGCTCATCAATCTCCTCAAGCATGAGGCCAACGCGCTTGGTGCTTATGTGATCTACGTGC
AAGCAGATTACGGTGACGATCCCGCAGTGGCTCTCTATACAAAGTTGGGCATACGGGAAGAAGTGATGCA
CTTTGATATCGACCCAAGTACCGCCACCTAACAATTCGTTCAAGCCGAGATCGGCTTACGCGT
