Features (pLannotate 1.2.2; 11 found; start..end, strand, type, name):
      8..24      +  protein_bind   lac operator: The lac repressor binds to the lac operator to inhibit transcription in E. coli. This inhibition can be relieved by adding lactose or isopropyl-β-D-thiogalactopyranoside (IPTG). lac repressor encoded by lacI
     69..293     +  CDS            fliD (fragment): FLID_BORBU - Protein inferred from homology: Swiss-Prot protein existence level 3. Required for the morphogenesis and for the elongation of the flagellar filament by facilitating polymerization of the flagellin monomers at the tip of growing filament. Forms a capping structure, which prevents flagellin subunits (transported through the central channel of the flagellum) from leaking out without polymerization at the distal end (By similarity). From Borrelia burgdorferi (strain ATCC 35210 / B31 / CIP 102532 / DSM 4680).
    426..1142    +  CDS            mEGFP: mEGFP is a basic (constitutively fluorescent) green fluorescent protein published in 2002, derived from Aequorea victoria. It has moderate acid sensitivity.
   1152..1306    +  CDS            lacZα (fragment): LacZα fragment of β-galactosidase; lacZ fragment
   1325..1699    +  CDS            hslU (fragment): HSLU_BORBU - Protein inferred from homology: Swiss-Prot protein existence level 3. ATPase subunit of a proteasome-like degradation complex; this subunit has chaperone activity. The binding of ATP and its subsequent hydrolysis by HslU are essential for unfolding of protein substrates subsequently hydrolyzed by HslV. HslU recognizes the N-terminal part of its protein substrates and unfolds these before they are guided to HslV for hydrolysis. From Borrelia burgdorferi (strain ATCC 35210 / B31 / CIP 102532 / DSM 4680).
   1736..2269    +  CDS            GmR: gentamycin acetyltransferase; aacC1; confers resistance to gentamycin
   2372..2960    +  rep_origin     ori: high-copy-number ColE1/pMB1/pBR322/pUC origin of replication
   3926..3942    -  promoter       ADH1 promoter (fragment): S. cerevisiae ADH1; promoter for alcohol dehydrogenase 1
   6332..6424    +  CDS            lacI (fragment): lac repressor; lacI; The lac repressor binds to the lac operator to inhibit transcription in E. coli. This inhibition can be relieved by adding lactose or isopropyl-β-D-thiogalactopyranoside (IPTG).
   6437..6458    +  protein_bind   CAP binding site: CAP binding activates transcription in the presence of cAMP. E. coli catabolite activator protein
   6473..6503    +  promoter       lac promoter: promoter for the E. coli lac operon
>Addgene plasmid #118234 | pBSV2G_PflaB-mEGFPBb | addgene full sequence | sequence record 228484 | Addgene NGS Result
TGTGGAATTGTGAGCGGATAACAATTTCACACAGGAAACAGCTATGACATGATTACGAATTCGAGCTCTG
TCTGTCGCCTCTTGTGGCTTCCGGAGGAGTTATTTATAATAAAATAAAGAATTACGACTTGAAAATTTTT
AATCAAAAAAATAAAGTTGAAGATTATAAAAAGAAGTACGAAGATAGAGAGAGAAAAGTGGAAGGTGAAC
TTAATACCTTGGATTTTACCGTTAAGCGCATGAAAGATCAAGAAAATACATTAAAGGCTTTTGATTTTAA
TCAAAGAAATAAATAATAATAATTATTTTTAATGCTATTGCTATTTGCGTTTCTTTTTTTTTAATTTTTG
TGCTATTCTTTTTAACAGGCAAAAGGATTTGCCAAAGTCAGAAATTTAAATTTTATCATGGAGGAATGAG
GATCCATGGTTAGTAAAGGTGAAGAATTATTTACTGGTGTTGTTCCTATTTTAGTTGAATTAGATGGTGA
TGTTAATGGTCATAAATTTAGTGTTAGTGGTGAAGGTGAAGGTGATGCTACTTATGGTAAATTAACTTTA
AAATTTATTTGTACTACTGGTAAATTACCTGTTCCTTGGCCTACTTTAGTTACTACTTTAACTTATGGTG
TTCAATGTTTTAGTAGATATCCTGATCATATGAAACAACATGATTTTTTTAAAAGTGCTATGCCTGAAGG
TTATGTTCAAGAAAGGACTATTTTCTTCAAAGATGATGGTAATTATAAAACTAGAGCTGAAGTTAAATTT
GAAGGTGATACTTTAGTTAATAGAATTGAATTAAAAGGTATTGATTTTAAAGAAGATGGTAATATTTTAG
GTCATAAATTAGAATATAATTATAATAGTCATAATGTTTATATTATGGCTGATAAACAAAAAAATGGTAT
TAAAGTTAATTTTAAAATTAGACATAATATTGAAGATGGTAGTGTTCAATTAGCTGATCATTATCAACAA
AATACTCCTATTGGTGATGGTCCTGTTTTATTACCTGATAATCATTATTTAAGTACTCAAAGTAAATTAA
GTAAAGATCCTAATGAAAAAAGAGATCATATGGTTTTATTAGAATTTGTTACTGCTGCTGGTATTACTTT
AGGTATGGATGAATTATATAAATAAGCTTGGCACTGGCCGTCGTTTTACAACGTCGTGACTGGGAAAACC
CTGGCGTTACCCAACTTAATCGCCTTGCAGCACATCCCCCTTTCGCCAGCTGGCGTAATAGCGAAGAGGC
CCGCACCGATCGCCCTTCCCAACAGTTGCGCAGCCTGAATGGCGAATGGCGCGGCCGCCCTAGGTTAATA
CCCGAGCTTCAAGGAAGATTTCCTATTAAGGTTGAACTTAAGAGCTTAAGCATAGACGATTTGAAAAAAA
TTTTAAAACAAACAAAAAATTCTTTAATAAAACAATATGTTGCGATGTTTAAGGTTTATGATTTAGATTT
AAAGTTTAGTGAGGAAGCTATAGATAGAATTGCAGAGCTTACTTTTAATATGAATCTTGAGAGTGAAAAT
CTTGGTGCCAGAAGACTTCACGGTGTTATGGAAATAGTGCTTGCAGATCTTTTTTTTGAAGTGCCTGGCA
GTAAGTTGAAAAAATTTGAAATAAACTTGGACTATGTTAATAAAAAAATACAAATTAACGAACAAAAAGA
TTTGAATTATTATATAATTTAGTTAAAAGCAATTTTAAATGAGGGAGGTTTCCATATGTTACGCAGCAGC
AACGATGTTACGCAGCAGGGCAGTCGCCCTAAAACAAAGTTAGGTGGCTCAAGTATGGGCATCATTCGCA
CATGTAGGCTCGGCCCTGACCAAGTCAAATCCATGCGGGCTGCTCTTGATCTTTTCGGTCGTGAGTTCGG
AGACGTAGCCACCTACTCCCAACATCAGCCGGACTCCGATTACCTCGGGAACTTGCTCCGTAGTAAGACA
TTCATCGCGCTTGCTGCCTTCGACCAAGAAGCGGTTGTTGGCGCTCTCGCGGCTTACGTTCTGCCCAAGT
TTGAGCAGCCGCGTAGTGAGATCTATATCTATGATCTCGCAGTCTCCGGCGAGCACCGGAGGCAGGGCAT
TGCCACCGCGCTCATCAATCTCCTCAAGCATGAGGCCAACGCGCTTGGTGCTTATGTGATCTACGTGCAA
GCAGATTACGGTGACGATCCCGCAGTGGCTCTCTATACAAAGTTGGGCATACGGGAAGAAGTGATGCACT
TTGATATCGACCCAAGTACCGCCACCTAACAATTCGTTCAAGCCGAGATCGGCTTACGCGTCCAAAATCC
CTTAACGTGAGTTTTCGTTCCACTGAGCGTCAGACCCCGTAGAAAAGATCAAAGGATCTTCTTGAGATCC
TTTTTTTCTGCGCGTAATCTGCTGCTTGCAAACAAAAAAACCACCGCTACCAGCGGTGGTTTGTTTGCCG
GATCAAGAGCTACCAACTCTTTTTCCGAAGGTAACTGGCTTCAGCAGAGCGCAGATACCAAATACTGTTC
TTCTAGTGTAGCCGTAGTTAGGCCACCACTTCAAGAACTCTGTAGCACCGCCTACATACCTCGCTCTGCT
AATCCTGTTACCAGTGGCTGCTGCCAGTGGCGATAAGTCGTGTCTTACCGGGTTGGACTCAAGACGATAG
TTACCGGATAAGGCGCAGCGGTCGGGCTGAACGGGGGGTTCGTGCACACAGCCCAGCTTGGAGCGAACGA
CCTACACCGAACTGAGATACCTACAGCGTGAGCTATGAGAAAGCGCCACGCTTCCCGAAGGGAGAAAGGC
GGACAGGTATCCGGTAAGCGGCAGGGTCGGAACAGGAGAGCGCACGAGGGAGCTTCCAGGGGGAAACGCC
TGGTATCTTTATAGTCCTGTCGGGTTTCGCCACCTCTGACTTGAGCGTCGATTTTTGTGATGCTCGTCAG
GGGGGCGGAGCCTATGGAAAAACGCCAGCAACGCGGCCTTTTTACGGTTCCTGGCCTTTTGCTGGCCTTT
TGCTCACATGTTCTTTCCTGCACTAGATCCCCGGCAAGTTCATCCTTAGGGTTTTCATATCTCTTAAAAA
GTCAATTTCTGCTTGATTAATTTCTTGTGGATTATTGTTTTTGCGGTTTTTCATTTTTTATCTCCTTGAG
TATTGAATTTTTTCTTATATATAAAATATAGCAAAAACTATTTTTGCCAACTTTTTTACAAAAAATTTTT
TATTAAAACACTTAGGGCTTTGCTAAATTCTCTTTTAAAAGAACTTAGTAAAGCCCTATGGATTTAAGAA
CTGATTATACTTACGTAGTAAAAATACTACAGATATTAATAGTATAGACCATATCAAAATCATAATCAAT
TTATATTTATCTAAAATTGTGGTCCATACAAAATACAAAAAAATTAGGTTTTTCTAAATTCTATTTTAAA
AGAACTTAGTAACACCTAATCTCTAAATTACTTACAAAATTCTAAAATTAGATTTTTAGTTCTTCATATT
TCTTTAAAAGTTTTTTAAGAAAATCTTTTTGATTTTCAAAAATTTCATGCATCATAAAACTAGTAAATTT
GGATTTTTTTTTGTAAAAATCATAACTTTCTTGGGTTTTAAGTTGAAATCTTAATGGTTTTATTGGATTT
TGCCTAGATTTTTTTAACGCCGGACTTTCTTTATCTTTTATAAAATTATAAGAATTTTTAATACCATTTT
CTATTAAATAATCTTCTTTTATAAGCCCCTCTTGCAGTGCAGTTGCTAATCTTAAATACTTATACGCTTG
AGTTTTTGCTACATCAAAGTCTTTTATAAAATCAAGAAAAGTTTTATAACCATCAAATTTATAATATTGA
TTATCTTTTATTTCTTTTAAAATTTTAATATTTTCCACCCTGTGGAATATTTCTTTTTTGAAATTGTCAT
TTAACTTTTCCTTTAGTGTCTTGTAATAAGAAATTTTACTTTCATTAATCATTAAATTTTGTTCAACATA
AGTATCTATCTTTTTTGTTAAAACTTTAACAACACGTTTTTTTTCCATAAAAATTTTCCTTTATTTTTGC
AACATTTTCCTTAATTGATATAATTGTTACTATTTTAGATTTTTTAATATCCACTTAAGAATTAATCCCT
CACTAGAATATTTTTTATTATAGAATTCATATACATGTTTTTCTAAATCTATAAATTTATCAACAATTGC
TTTATTATAGGGTGTATCTATCTTTTCTTTTCTTAATAATCGTCTCATATTCTTTAAATAACAACAAACA
CTGCCGGTTTTAAACCTAAATTCTATGTAATATATTTTTGAAAAAGTATATACATTTTCAACCCCGTTTA
TTTCATACTTTACAAAAACATTATTTATTGGTTTTCTATAACCATAGTAAATGCCTAAAAATTTGTCCCC
GTCTTTCATAGGATATAGATAAAGTTTTTGAATCTCTGATTTATCTAATAATTTTTCAAAAAAAATTATA
CACCGCTTTTGTTTGTTACTAACTACTCTATGCAATGCCTTTAATATTTTTGTGTGATATATATTTTTAT
CACCTTTTTTTTCTTTCAGCAGGAAGATACTTTCTTTTGGAAATTTAATTTTTTGTTCATTTATTCTTGC
AGCCTTAAGTCCGATTTTCATATTTAATCCTTATATAGCCTTTCTATTTAATTCTTTTAAACTCAATAAA
CTTTTTTGGTTTTTCATTAGTTCTAATAATTCGCAATAATATGTGCAAAACACTTTATTGTATTCTATTT
TCTTTTGGTTATTCAAATATTCTTTTATAATTGGCTTTAGAAGTTCAATATTTACTTCTTTTTTTAGTTG
TTCAATAAGGATATTGAAAATGTTTGTTTTTAAATCTTGATAATTTTGTTGAGAATTTTCTTTTTTTCTT
TCAATTGACTTCTCTAATTTACGCTTTATATTGTTTAAATCGCTATATTTATGACTTTCAATAATAAAAT
GAGGCTTAAATTTGTAATTTTCGTATATTTTTTGGAAACTTGTTTCTAATTGTTTAGAATTATATTCATT
TTTTTCAAATTCTTTTTGAGTGTTGCATAGAATTTCCTTTAATTTTTCTTGTTTTTCTTTCATACAAGAT
TTAGTAAAATGTATATTTTTATTTTTTAGTAATTTAATTTCTATTATTTTTATGATTTTAAGTATTTTGA
TTATATTATCTTTATCAATATTTAAATTGAATAAAATTGTAAGAAAAATTGAAAGAATTTTTTTACATAA
AAAGTTACATTTATTGAAGTAATTTCTTACTTGATACTTTTCTATTTCATTAATCTTTCTTTCTTCTTTT
ATATTATTTTTATTATTTAAACACTCCTTTAAATCTACACTCCCATTTTTAGTAAATCTATCTTTAAGGC
CCCTTGAAACTCTATTTTGAAATCTTAAATCTTTTTTTTCTTGAAAGTATTTATAGATTTTTTGGTAACA
TTCTTTTTTTGAAAAATTAAGTTGATAGTATATTTCGGTCCCCAAATTTACCCCTAAGTGTTTGTGATAA
TTAGTTGTGACTTTAAATTCTTTTTCTAATTTGTAAAGGTAATTTTGCAGTGTTTTTAGTTTAACGGGTG
TTTGACTATTTCTTTTAAGGTTTTCATTAAAGTAATAGAGTATGTTTTTTTGTGTGTATTTCTTATATGT
TTTATTTATGTACGCTAGTGTTGAGATAAGGACTACTAATTTATACTGTAATTTATTGTAGCAAGTTGTG
GTTTTACTGGTTTTGTTTATATTAGATAAGTTTTCCATTTATAGCTCCTTGAATACCGGATTTTTTATCT
ATAAAGTATATATATCACAATTTTGATTTAAAAGTAAATTCTTTTTTTAAAAATACAAAAATTTTTTATA
AATTATATAGACCATGATATTGTATTAATACTAATTGATTTTAATTTAAGGTTGAACTAAAATAAACATA
GTTTTGTAGAAAATAATTTTTCATTATTTTGCTACTTGATATTGGATCGTAAAAATATTAGGGCTTTACA
AAGTTCTTTTAAAAGAGAATTTAGTAAAGCCCTAAGTCTTTTAATAAAAAATTTTTTGTAAAAAAGTTGG
CAAAAATAGTTTTTGCTATATATTTATATATAAGAAAAAATTCAATACTCAAGGAGATAAAAAATGGAAA
ACTTAAACAATAATCCACAAAAAATTAATCAAATAAATAAGCAAACTAATTTTATTGGTTTTGAAAATTT
TATAGAACTTGATAATCAAGTTAATCAAACTAAAGAAAAAAGTAAATTAAGTAAGATAGGTAAGAAATTA
CCCGGAATAAGCAGTCAAGTCTAGTGCGGCCGCGCCCAATACGCAAACCGCCTCTCCCCGCGCGTTGGCC
GATTCATTAATGCAGCTGGCACGACAGGTTTCCCGACTGGAAAGCGGGCAGTGAGCGCAACGCAATTAAT
GTGAGTTAGCTCACTCATTAGGCACCCCAGGCTTTACACTTTATGCTTCCGGCTCGTATGTTG
